Addgene plasmid #27073: pGMCZ-PrpoB
Depositing lab: Dirk Schnappinger. Depositing organization: Cornell University. Publication: Protein inactivation in mycobacteria by controlled proteolysis and its application to deplete the beta subunit of RNA polymerase. Kim JH, Wei JR, Wallach JB, Robbins RS, Rubin EJ, Schnappinger D. Nucleic Acids Res. 2011 Mar;39(6):2210-20. doi: 10.1093/nar/gkq1149 PubMed 21075796.
Backbone
  Vector backbone: pDE43-MCZ
  Backbone size w/o insert (bp): 5390
  Vector type: Bacterial Expression
Growth in bacteria
  Bacterial resistance: Bleocin (Zeocin), 50 μg/mL
  Growth temperature: 37°C
  Growth strain: DH5alpha
  Growth instructions: zeocin (25 ug/ml)
  Copy number: Low Copy
Gene/Insert
  Gene/Insert name: P-rpoB
  Species: M. smegmatis
  Insert size (bp): 4548
  Cloning method: Restriction Enzyme
  Sequencing primers: 5′ n/a
Terms and licenses: Academic/Nonprofit Terms; Industry Terms: Not Available to Industry
How to cite: pGMCZ-PrpoB was a gift from Dirk Schnappinger (Addgene plasmid # 27073 ; http://n2t.net/addgene:27073 ; RRID:Addgene_27073)
