[The description below was written by a language model from this plasmid's Addgene catalogue record and pLannotate feature annotations shown in this document.]
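Description:
pGMCZ-PrpoB is a mycobacterial integrating shuttle plasmid built on the pDE43-MCZ backbone and catalogued as a bacterial expression vector. It is propagated in E. coli through a ColE1/pUC-type origin (although the catalogue lists it as low copy). Selection uses zeocin, with resistance supplied by the Sh ble gene under the synthetic EM7 promoter and followed by an rrnB T1 terminator. No mycobacterial replication origin is annotated. Instead the backbone carries the mycobacteriophage L5 integrase gene with flanking phage sequence, which in vectors of this kind directs single-copy site-specific integration into the mycobacterial chromosome at the L5 attachment site. Short annotated fragments of an RSF origin and a kanamycin resistance gene appear to be cloning remnants rather than functional parts.

The payload is a roughly 4.5 kb Mycobacterium smegmatis segment named P-rpoB. It contains the full rpoB coding sequence, which encodes the beta subunit of RNA polymerase, the subunit whose mutations commonly confer rifampicin resistance. About a kilobase of upstream sequence precedes it, including a fragment matching the neighbouring mkl gene. The name suggests this upstream region provides the native rpoB promoter, though no promoter is annotated there. The insert is bracketed by attB4/attB1 and attB2/attB3 sites, the scars of multisite Gateway assembly, even though the catalogue lists restriction cloning. SP6 and T7 promoters lie in the adjacent backbone.

The associated publication concerns controlled proteolysis for inactivating mycobacterial proteins, applied to depleting RpoB. No degradation tag is annotated here, so the plasmid probably supplies an untagged, natively expressed copy of rpoB at the L5 site, for example for complementation or as a control, but the record does not state its exact role. The 8,379 nt depositor sequence is shorter than the sum of the catalogued backbone and insert sizes.
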