Features (pLannotate 1.2.2; 17 found; start..end, strand, type, name):
     12..77      +  rep_origin     RSF ori (fragment): Plasmids containing the RSF 1030 origin of replication can be propagated in E. coli cells that contain additional plasmids with compatible origins.
    137..157     +  protein_bind   attB4: mutant version of attB; core recombination site for the Gateway® BP reaction BP Clonase™
    162..182     +  protein_bind   attB1: mutant version of attB; core recombination site for the Gateway® BP reaction BP Clonase™
    184..414     +  CDS            mkl (fragment): MKL_MYCTU - Experimental evidence at protein level: Swiss-Prot protein existence level 1. Not known, could be involved in the transport of ribonucleotides. From Mycobacterium tuberculosis (strain ATCC 25618 / H37Rv).
   1228..4731    +  CDS            rpoB (sequence partly withheld): RPOB_MYCS2 - Experimental evidence at protein level: Swiss-Prot protein existence level 1. DNA-dependent RNA polymerase catalyzes the transcription of DNA into RNA using the four ribonucleoside triphosphates as substrates. This subunit often mutates to generate rifampicin (Rif) resistance. Interaction with RbpA partially restores Rif-inhibited transcription; once the subunit is Rif-resistant however RbpA no longer stimulates transcription. From Mycolicibacterium smegmatis (strain ATCC 700084 / mc(2)155) (Mycobacterium smegmatis).
   4783..4803    -  protein_bind   attB2: mutant version of attB; core recombination site for the Gateway® BP reaction BP Clonase™
   4810..4830    -  protein_bind   attB3: mutant version of attB; core recombination site for the Gateway® BP reaction BP Clonase™
   4893..4911    +  promoter       SP6 promoter: promoter for bacteriophage SP6 RNA polymerase
   5098..5116    -  promoter       T7 promoter: promoter for bacteriophage T7 RNA polymerase
   5199..5787    -  rep_origin     ori: high-copy-number ColE1/pMB1/pBR322/pUC origin of replication
   5864..5950    -  terminator     rrnB T1 terminator: Escherichia coli rrnB; transcription terminator T1 from the E. coli rrnB gene
   5992..6366    -  CDS            BleoR: antibiotic-binding protein; Sh ble from Streptoalloteichus hindustanus; confers resistance to bleomycin, phleomycin, and Zeocin™
   6385..6432    -  promoter       EM7 promoter: synthetic bacterial promoter&nbsp
   6438..6472    -  CDS            KanR (fragment): aminoglycoside phosphotransferase; aph(3')-Ia; confers resistance to kanamycin in bacteria or G418 (Geneticin®) in eukaryotes
   6590..6694    +  CDS            32 (fragment): VG32_BPML5 - Protein predicted: Swiss-Prot protein existence level 4. From Mycobacterium phage L5 (Mycobacteriophage L5).
   6756..7868    -  CDS            33: VINT_BPML5 - Also known as int. Protein inferred from homology: Swiss-Prot protein existence level 3. Integrase is necessary for integration of the phage into the host genome by site-specific recombination. From Mycobacterium phage L5 (Mycobacteriophage L5).
   8281..8379    +  CDS            34.1 (fragment): VG341_BPMD2 - Protein predicted: Swiss-Prot protein existence level 4. Putative excisionase. From Mycobacterium phage D29 (Mycobacteriophage D29).
>Addgene plasmid #27073 | pGMCZ-PrpoB | depositor full sequence | sequence record 12813 | Author sequence
CATGAGGTNACCATGTTCTTTCCTGCGTTATCCCCTGATTCTGTGGATAACCGTATTACCGCCTTTGAGT
GAGCTGATACCAGCGGATAACAATTTCACACAGGAAACAGCTATGACCATGATTACGCCAAGCTATCAAC
TTTGTATAGAAAAGTTGAATTCAAGTTTGTACAAAAAAGCAGGCTCGGTATGTCGGAGGAGAAGGACGAG
GCCACCGCGGCCGCCGAGCAGGCCCTGGTGGACGCCGGCCAGCACGACGGCGGTGTCGAGGAGATCGAGG
GTGTGCCGCCGCAGCTGCAGGCCACCCCGGGTATGCCCGAGCGCAAGGCCGTGGCCCGCCGCAAGGCCCG
CGTGCGCGAGATCCTGCACACCCTCCCGCCCGCCGCGCAGGCCGCGATCCTCGAAGAGCTCGACCGCGAC
CAGCCGCAGCTGTCCGCCCCGACCACCCAGACGGCCGCCACCGCGCCCGTCGAGAACTACGACGACTCGC
CGACGGGCGTCATCGAGGTGCCCAAGCAGGCGTGAGTTTGCCGCGATCAGGCCGGGCCGTCACGGCCCGG
CCTGACGTGTCTCAAGGGGCCGGCGCGCGGGCAACCGCGTCGGCCCCACCCGCCGCGATTTCGGCGATTT
TCTCCGGATTTCCACGCCCGCAACGATTTTCGCTAAGATGACGGAGGTGCGTGCAGCCGGCCGGTCGGGT
CGTCGCACGCACCGGCGGGTGCCGGTCCACACGACGGTGCCGGCCGGAACGGGACCGTACGACGACCGCG
GGCACGCGGGAGTGGGCGGACGCACCCAAGATCGGCGGTTGCCGGTCGTGGCCCGGGTGTGCCGGCGCGC
TGGGTGGCGGGTGGAACGTCACGCGAGCGCAATTCCCCCCACCAAACAGCGTGTTCGCTCTTGACGGACG
GCCCCGGACGGGCCAATCTGTTGGGCAGCATGTTCGAACGGGTTGAGGACGCCAGCCAGCGCCGGGTGAC
CCAGCTCATGCGCCCGAGGGGTTTGGTTGAGGAATGCGCCGTTCTGCGCTATCGTTGGACGTTGCGCTGG
CTGCACCCTGCCCACCTCACCTGTACCTGACACCGTGGTCCTAGCCTGAGTAGTTTGCTCAGTACCTGGT
CCTGTGTCGTTGCGTCCAGGGTTCTGGACAGGCCCAAGCCAGCCGAACCGACGCAGAATCGCGACAGAGA
TCCGGCGAATGCCGCATCCGAATAGTCGCATGAGGTGCTGGAAGGATGCATCTTGGCAGTCTCTAGCCAG
AGCAAGTCGAACGCTATCACCAATAACTCCGTCCCAGGGGCACCGAACCGAGTTTCATTTGCCAAGCTCC
GTGAACCGCTTGAGGTTCCGGGGCTGCTCGACGTTCAGACGGATTCCTTCGAGTGGCTGGTCGGGTCCGA
CCGGTGGCGGCAGGCCGCCATCGACCGCGGCGAGGAGAACCCCGTCGGCGGCCTCGAAGAGGTCCTCGCC
GAGCTTTCCCCCATCGAGGATTTCTCGGGCTCGATGTCACTGTCCTTCTCGGATCCGCGCTTCGACGAGG
TCAAGGCCTCGGTCGACGAGTGCAAAGACAAGGACATGACGTACGCGGCCCCGCTGTTCGTCACGGCTGA
GTTCATCAACAACAACACCGGCGAGATCAAGAGCCAGACGGTCTTCATGGGTGACTTCCCGATGATGACC
GAAAAGGGCACCTTCATCATCAACGGCACCGAGCGCGTCGTGGTGTCGCAGCTGGTCCGTTCGCCTGGCG
TGTACTTCGACGAGACCATCGACAAGTCCACCGAGAAGACGCTGCACAGCGTCAAGGTGATCCCGGGCCG
CGGTGCGTGGCTGGAGTTCGACGTCGACAAGCGCGACACCGTCGGTGTGCGTATCGACCGCAAGCGCCGC
CAGCCGGTCACCGTGCTGCTCAAGGCGCTCGGTTGGACCAACGAGCAGATCGTGGAGCGCTTCGGCTTCT
CCGAGATCATGATGGGCACGCTGGAGAAGGACACCACCTCCGGCACCGACGAGGCCCTGCTCGACATCTA
CCGCAAGCTGCGCCCGGGCGAGCCGCCGACCAAGGAGTCCGCGCAGACCCTGCTGGAGAACCTGTTCTTC
AAGGAGAAGCGCTACGACCTGGCCCGTGTGGGCCGTTACAAGGTCAACAAGAAGCTGGGCCTGAACGCGG
GCAAGCCGATCACCAGCTCGACGCTGACCGAAGAGGACGTCGTCGCGACCATCGAGTACCTGGTGCGTCT
GCACGAGGGTCAGACTTCGATGACCGTCCCGGGTGGCGTCGAGGTTCCCGTCGAGGTCGACGACATCGAC
CACTTCGGCAACCGTCGTCTGCGCACCGTCGGTGAGCTGATCCAGAACCAGATCCGCGTGGGCCTGTCCC
GCATGGAGCGTGTCGTGCGTGAGCGCATGACCACCCAGGACGTCGAGGCGATCACGCCGCAGACCCTGAT
CAACATCCGTCCCGTCGTGGCGGCGATCAAGGAGTTCTTCGGCACCAGCCAG
[240 nt withheld, positions 2503-2742]
TACCGCAAGGTCGAGAACGGTGTGGTCACCGACCAGATCGACTACCTGACCGCCGACGAGGAGGACCGCC
ACGTCGTGGCGCAGGCCAACTCGCCGACCGACGAGAACGGCCGCTTCACCGAGGACCGCGTCATGGTCCG
CAAGAAGGGCGGCGAGGTCGAGTTCGTCTCCGCCGACCAGGTGGACTACATGGACGTCTCGCCGCGCCAG
ATGGTGTCGGTCGCCACGGCCATGATCCCGTTCCTCGAGCACGACGACGCCAACCGCGCCCTGATGGGTG
CCAACATGCAGCGCCAGGCGGTTCCGCTGGTGCGCAGCGAGGCACCGCTGGTGGGTACCGGTATGGAACT
GCGCGCCGCGATCGACGCCGGTGACGTGGTCGTCGCCGACAAGACCGGTGTCATCGAGGAGGTCTCGGCC
GACTACATCACGGTCATGGCCGACGACGGCACGCGTCAGTCCTACCGCCTGCGCAAGTTCGCCCGGTCCA
ACCACGGCACGTGCGCCAACCAGCGTCCGATCGTGGACGCCGGGCAGCGTGTCGAGGCCGGCCAGGTCAT
CGCCGACGGCCCCTGCACCCAGAACGGTGAGATGGCCCTGGGCAAGAACCTGCTCGTGGCGATCATGCCG
TGGGAAGGCCACAACTACGAGGACGCGATCATCCTCTCGAACCGCCTGGTCGAAGAGGACGTGCTCACCT
CGATCCACATCGAGGAGCACGAGATCGATGCCCGCGACACCAAGCTGGGCGCCGAGGAGATCACCCGGGA
CATCCCGAACGTCTCCGACGAGGTGCTCGCTGACCTCGACGAGCGCGGCATCGTCCGCATCGGCGCCGAG
GTCCGCGACGGTGACATCCTGGTCGGCAAGGTCACCCCGAAGGGCGAGACCGAGCTGACCCCGGAGGAGC
GGCTGCTCCGCGCGATCTTCGGTGAGAAGGCGCGCGAGGTCCGCGACACGTCGCTGAAGGTCCCGCACGG
TGAGTCGGGCAAGGTCATCGGCATCCGCGTGTTCAGCCGCGAGGACGACGACGAGCTGCCCGCCGGTGTC
AACGAGCTGGTCCGCGTCTACGTCGCCCAGAAGCGCAAGATCTCCGACGGCGACAAGCTCGCCGGACGCC
ACGGCAACAAGGGCGTCATCGGCAAGATCCTGCCCGTCGAGGACATGCCGTTCCTGCCGGACGGCACGCC
GGTCGACATCATCCTGAACACCCACGGTGTGCCGCGTCGTATGAACATCGGCCAGATCCTGGAGACCCAC
CTCGGGTGGGTGGCCAAGGCCGGCTGGAACATCGACGTCGCCGCGGGCGTGCCGGACTGGGCGTCCAAGC
TGCCCGAGGAGCTGTACTCGGCTCCCGCGGACAGCACGGTGGCGACCCCGGTGTTCGACGGCGCGCAGGA
AGGCGAGCTCGCCGGTCTGCTCGGCTCGACCCTGCCGAACCGCGACGGTGAGGTCATGGTCGACGCCGAC
GGCAAGTCGACGCTGTTCGACGGCCGCAGTGGTGAACCGTTCCCGTACCCGGTGACGGTTGGCTACATGT
ACATCCTGAAGCTGCACCACCTGGTCGACGACAAGATCCACGCGCGTTCGACCGGTCCGTACTCGATGAT
CACCCAGCAGCCGCTCGGTGGTAAGGCGCAGTTCGGTGGTCAGCGCTTCGGCGAGATGGAATGTTGGGCC
ATGCAGGCGTACGGCGCTGCCTACACGCTGCAGGAACTGCTGACCATCAAGTCCGACGACACGGTGGGCC
GCGTCAAGGTGTACGAGGCGATCGTCAAGGGCGAGAACATCCCTGAACCCGGTATCCCCGAGTCGTTCAA
GGTGTTGCTCAAGGAGCTGCAGTCGCTGTGCCTCAACGTCGAGGTGCTCTCCAGCGACGGCGCGGCGATC
GAGATGCGTGACGGTGACGACGAGGACCTGGAGCGCGCTGCCGCGAACCTGGGAATCAACCTGTCGCGCA
ACGAATCCGCGTCCGTCGAGGATCTCGCGTAGAGCCTCGTCCGAAGACCGCCTCAGTAGTCAAGTTTCAA
CACCCGCACCCAGCTTTCTTGTACAAAGTGGACGCGTCAACTTTATTATACATAGTTGCTTAAGCTGCAG
GGGACCCTAGAGGTCCCCTTTTTTATTTTAAAAATTTTTTATAACCGGTGATTTAGGTGACACTATAGAA
GTGGAATTCGATGGCCTAGCTGGCATCGGTACGTGCCGCGCAACCATGTAGTAGTCCTGGAGCGTGTCCA
TCTGGTGTTCAAGCTTTCGGCTAGATGTGCAACGCATGGCAGTCGCCAATCCACGGCCGAAGCAGAGCGC
TATTTCACTGACGCGTGCATGCCATATGGAAACCGTTGTGGTCTCCCTATAGTGAGTCGTATTAATTTAC
GCGTTTCACTGGCCGACATGTGAGCAAAAGGCCAGCAAAAGGCCAGGAACCGTAAAAAGGCCGCGTTGCT
GGCGTTTTTCCATAGGCTCCGCCCCCCTGACGAGCATCACAAAAATCGACGCTCAAGTCAGAGGTGGCGA
AACCCGACAGGACTATAAAGATACCAGGCGTTTCCCCCTGGAAGCTCCCTCGTGCGCTCTCCTGTTCCGA
CCCTGCCGCTTACCGGATACCTGTCCGCCTTTCTCCCTTCGGGAAGCGTGGCGCTTTCTCAATGCTCACG
CTGTAGGTATCTCAGTTCGGTGTAGGTCGTTCGCTCCAAGCTGGGCTGTGTGCACGAACCCCCCGTTCAG
CCCGACCGCTGCGCCTTATCCGGTAACTATCGTCTTGAGTCCAACCCGGTAAGACACGACTTATCGCCAC
TGGCAGCAGCCACTGGTAACAGGATTAGCAGAGCGAGGTATGTAGGCGGTGCTACAGAGTTCTTGAAGTG
GTGGCCTAACTACGGCTACACTAGAAGGACAGTATTTGGTATCTGCGCTCTGCTGAAGCCAGTTACCTTC
GGAAAAAGAGTTGGTAGCTCTTGATCCGGCAAACAAACCACCGCTGGTAGCGGTGGTTTTTTTGTTTGCA
AGCAGCAGATTACGCGCAGAAAAAAAGGATCTCAAGAAGATCCTTTGATCTTTTCTACGGGGTCTGACGC
TCAGTGGAACTAGTCGCAACGTTCAAATCCGCTCCCGGCGGATTTGTCCTACTCAGGAGAGCGTTCACCG
ACAAACAACAGATAAAACGAAAGGCCCAGTCTTTCGACTGAGCCTTTCGTTTTATTTGATGCCTGGCAGT
TCCCTACTCTCGCATGGGGAGAGATGCATTCAGTCCTGCTCCTCGGCCACGAAGTGCACGCAGTTGCCGG
CCGGGTCGCGCAGGGCGAACTCCCGCCCCCACGGCTGCTCGCCGATCTCGGTCATGGCCGGCCCGGAGGC
GTCCCGGAAGTTCGTGGACACGACCTCCGACCACTCGGCGTACAGCTCGTCCAGGCCGCGCACCCACACC
CAGGCCAGGGTGTTGTCCGGCACCACCTGGTCCTGGACCGCGCTGATGAACAGGGTCACGTCGTCCCGGA
CCACACCGGCGAAGTCGTCCTCCACGAAGTCCCGGGAGAACCCGAGCCGGTCGGTCCAGAACTCGACCGC
TCCGGCGACGTCGCGCGCGGTGAGCACCGGAACGGCACTGGTCAACTTGGCCATGGTTTAGTTCCTCACC
TTGTCGTATTATACTATGCCGATATACTATGCCGATGATTAATTGTCAACACGTGCTCGAGCAAGACGTT
TCCCGTTGAATATGGCTCATAACACCCCTTGTATTACTGTTTATGTAAGCAGACAGTTTTATTGTTCATG
ATGATATATTTTTATCTTGTGCAATGTAACATCAGAGATTTTGAGACACAACGTCGCTTTGTTGCTAGCT
GGCGGGAACGGCAATGCTCCTGGCGGCGGCGGGGCTGGTGCCCAGGTCTCCGCACAGAGCGGCGGTGCTG
GCGCTCGCGGCCAGGCGTGGTTCTTCGCGTACTGACAAGAAACCCCCCTCTTTAGGACTCAGTGTCCTTG
GGAGGGGGGCTTTTTGCGTTTCAGGAGGTCTTGGCCAGCTTGGACATCGCCTCAGCGATAGCCTCGTCGC
GGGCCTCAGACGCCATCTGGTACTTCATCGCCATCCTAGGAGTCGTGTGACCGAGACGGGCCATCAGCTC
CTTGGTCGTCGCACCTGCCTGAGCGGCGAACGTAGCGCCGACAGCGCGGAGGTCGTGGATGCGGAGTTCC
GGCCGACCGATCTTGGCGTAGCCACGCTTCAGCGACTTGGTGAACGCGGACTTCGACAGCCGGTTGCCCT
GCGTCGTGGTCACCAGGAATGCCTCGGGGCCCTTGTTCATCTTCGTACGGTCCTTCATGTGCGCTCGGAT
CATCTCCGCGACGTGAGGCGGAACCGTCACAGGACGCTTCGACCGGACGGTCTTGGCGTTGCCAACGACG
ATCTTGTTCCCCACGCGGGAAGCGCCACGGCGCACCCGGAGCTTCATCGTCATGCCGTCGTCCACGATGT
CCTTGCGGCGAAGCTCGATCAGCTCTCCGAACCGGAGGCTCGTCCACGCCAGGATGTATGCCGCGATCCG
GTAGTGCTCGAAGATCTCAGCGGCGACGATGTCCAGCTCCTCAGGCGTCAGCGCCTCTACGTCGCGCTCA
TCGGCTGCCTTCTGCTCGATCCGGCACGGGTTCTCTGCGATCAGCTTGTCCTCGACCGCTGTGTTCATCA
CCGCCCGGAGGACGTTGTAGGCATGCCGGCGGGCAGTCGGGTGCTTCCTACCCATCCCGGCCCACCACGC
ACGCACCAGAGCTGGCGTCATCTCTGTGACCGCCACTTCACCTAGCACCGGGTAGATGCGGCGCTCCGCG
TGCCCGCTGTACAGATCCCTGGTGCCGTCTGCGAGGTCGCGCTCCACGAGCCACTTCCGGGTGTACTCCT
CCAGCGTGATGGCGCTGGCGGCTGCCTTCTTCGCCCGGTCCTGTGGAGGGGTCCAGGTCTCCATCTCGAT
GAGCCGCTTCTCGCCCGCGAGCCAGGCTTCGGCGTCCATCTTGTTGTCGTAGGTCTGCAGCGCGTAGTAC
CTCACACCGTCCTGCGGGTTGACGTATGAGGCTTGGATCCTCCCGCTGCGCTGAGTCTTCAGCGATCCCC
ATCCGCGACGTGCCAACTAGGTCTCCTCTCGTCGTGAACAAGGCTACCGGGTTGCAACTCCTGTGCAACT
CTCAGGCTTCAACGCGCTTCTACGACCTGCAATTTCTTTCCACTTAGAGGATGCAGCCGAGAGGGGGTAA
AAACCTATCTTGACCGGCCCATATATGTGGTCGGCAGACACCCATTCTTCCAAACTAGCTACGCGGGTTC
GATTCCCGTCGCCCGCTCCGCTGGTCAGAGGGTGTTTTCGCCCTCTGGCCATTTTTCTTTCCAGGGGTCT
GCAACTCTTGTGCGACTCTTCTGACCTGGGCATACGCGGTTGCAACGCATCCCTGATCTGGCTACTTTCG
ATGCTGACAAACGAATAGAGCCCCCCGCCTGCGCGAACAGACGAGGGGCATTCACACCAGATTGGAGCTG
GTGCAGTGAAGAGAATAGACCGGGACAAGGTTGCACCGGGAGTTGCAGCGGTCGGAACCCTCGCCGTCGG
CGGGCTGGCGTTCGCCCTGTCGTTCACGGCTCTAGCA
