>Addgene plasmid #27073 | pGMCZ-PrpoB | addgene partial sequence | sequence record 33333 | 27073 with T7
CTTATCTAGCCGAAAGCTTGAACACCAGATGGACACGCTCCAGGACTACTACATGGTTGCGCGGCACGTA
CCGATGCCAGCTAGGCCATCGAATTCCACTTCTATAGTGTCACCTAAATCACCGGTTATAAAAAATTTTT
AAAATAAAAAAGGGGACCTCTAGGGTCCCCTGCAGCTTAAGCAACTATGTATAATAAAGTTGACGCGTCC
ACTTTGTACAAGAAAGCTGGGTGCGGGTGTTGAAACTTGACTACTGAGGCGGTCTTCGGACGAGGCTCTA
CGCGAGATCCTCGACGGACGCGGATTCGTTGCGCGACAGGTTGATTCCCAGGTTCGCGGCAGCGCGCTCC
AGGTCCTCGTCGTCACCGTCACGCATCTCGATCGCCGCGCCGTCGCTGGAGAGCACCTCGACGTTGAGGC
ACAGCGACTGCAGCTCCTTGAGCAACACCTTGAACGACTCGGGGATACCGGGTTCAGGGATGTTCTCGCC
CTTGACGATCGCCTCGTACACCTTGACGCGGCCCACCGTGTCGTCGGACTTGATGGTCAGCAGTTCCTGC
AGCGTGTAGGCAGCGCCGTACGCCTGCATGGCCCAACATTCCATCTCGCCGAAGCGCTGACCACCGAACT
GCGCCTTACCACCGAGCGGCTGCTGGGTGATCATCGAGTACGGACCGGTCGAACGCGCGTGGATCTTGTC
GTCGACCAGGTGGTGCAGCTTCAGGATGTACATGTAGCCAACCGTCACCGGGTACGGG
